>Addgene plasmid #154797 | pGBW-m4258330 | addgene full sequence | sequence record 307383 | Addgene NGS Result
AGCTATCGTCAGCTTACCTTTTTGGCAGCGATCGCGGCTCCCGACATCTTGGACCATTAGCTCCACAGGT
ATCTTCTTCCCTCTAGTGGTCATAACAGCAGCTTCAGCTACCTCTCAATTCAAAAAACCCCTCAAGACCC
GTTTAGAGGCCCCAAGGGGTTATGCTATCAATCGTTGCGTTACACACACAAAAAACCAACACACATCCAT
CTTCGATGGATAGCGATTTTATTATCTAACTGCTGATCGAGTGTAGCCAGATCTAGTAATCAATTACGGG
GTCATTAGTTCATAGCCCATATATGGAGTTCCGCGTTACATAACTTACGGTAAATGGCCCGCCTGGCTGA
CCGCCCAACGACCCCCGCCCATTGACGTCAATAATGACGTATGTTCCCATAGTAACGCCAATAGGGACTT
TCCATTGACGTCAATGGGTGGAGTATTTACGGTAAACTGCCCACTTGGCAGTACATCAAGTGTATCATAT
GCCAAGTACGCCCCCTATTGACGTCAATGACGGTAAATGGCCCGCCTGGCATTATGCCCAGTACATGACC
TTATGGGACTTTCCTACTTGGCAGTACATCTACGTATTAGTCATCGCTATTACCATGCTGATGCGGTTTT
GGCAGTACATCAATGGGCGTGGATAGCGGTTTGACTCACGGGGATTTCCAAGTCTCCACCCCATTGACGT
CAATGGGAGTTTGTTTTGGCACCAAAATCAACGGGACTTTCCAAAATGTCGTAACAACTCCGCCCCATTG
ACGCAAATGGGCGGTAGGCGTGTACGGTGGGAGGTCTATATAAGCAGAGCTGGTTTAGTGAACCGTCAGA
TCAGATCTTTGTCGATCCTACCATCCACTCGACACACCCGCCAGCGGCCGCCACCATGATAGAACTATCG
CTCATCGACTTTTATCTGTGCTTCTTGGCTTTCCTGCTTTTTCTGGTGCTCATTATGCTAATCATTTTTT
GGTTCAGTCTGGAGTTACAAGATCATAATGAGACATGTCACGCCGAAAACCTTTACTTTCAGTCGGGGAA
ACCTATACCCAATCCACTTCTCGGCTTAGATTCTACCTAAGGATCCGCAGGCCTCTGCTAGCTTGACTGA
CTGAGATACAGCGTACCTTCAGCTCACAGACATGATAAGATACATTGATGAGTTTGGACAAACCACAACT
AGAATGCAGTGAAAAAAATGCTTTATTTGTGAAATTTGTGATGCTATTGCTTTATTTGTAACCATTATAA
GCTGCAATAAACAAGTTAACAACAACAATTGCATTCATTTTATGTTTCAGGTTCAGGGGGAGGTGTGGGA
GGTTTTTTAAAGCAAGTAAAACCTCTACAAATGTGGTATTGGCCCATCTCTATCGGTATCGTAGCATAAC
CCCTTGGGGCCTCTAAACGGGTCTTGAGGGGTTTTTTGTGCCCCTCGGGCCGGATTGCTATCTACCGGCA
TTGGCGCAGAAAAAAATGCCTGATGCGACGCTGCGCGTCTTATACTCCCACATATGCCAGATTCAGCAAC
GGATACGGCTTCCCCAACTTGCCCACTTCCATACGTGTCCTCCTTACCAGAAATTTATCCTTAAGGTCGT
CAGCTATCCTGCAGGCGATCTCTCGATTTCGATCAAGACATTCCTTTAATGGTCTTTTCTGGACACCACT
AGGGGTCAGAAGTAGTTCATCAAACTTTCTTCCCTCCCTAATCTCATTGGTTACCTTGGGCTATCGAAAC
TTAATTAACCAGTCAAGTCAGCTACTTGGCGAGATCGACTTGTCTGGGTTTCGACTACGCTCAGAATTGC
GTCAGTCAAGTTCGATCTGGTCCTTGCTATTGCACCCGTTCTCCGATTACGAGTTTCATTTAAATCATGT
GAGCAAAAGGCCAGCAAAAGGCCAGGAACCGTAAAAAGGCCGCGTTGCTGGCGTTTTTCCATAGGCTCCG
CCCCCCTGACGAGCATCACAAAAATCGACGCTCAAGTCAGAGGTGGCGAAACCCGACAGGACTATAAAGA
TACCAGGCGTTTCCCCCTGGAAGCTCCCTCGTGCGCTCTCCTGTTCCGACCCTGCCGCTTACCGGATACC
TGTCCGCCTTTCTCCCTTCGGGAAGCGTGGCGCTTTCTCATAGCTCACGCTGTAGGTATCTCAGTTCGGT
GTAGGTCGTTCGCTCCAAGCTGGGCTGTGTGCACGAACCCCCCGTTCAGCCCGACCGCTGCGCCTTATCC
GGTAACTATCGTCTTGAGTCCAACCCGGTAAGACACGACTTATCGCCACTGGCAGCAGCCACTGGTAACA
GGATTAGCAGAGCGAGGTATGTAGGCGGTGCTACAGAGTTCTTGAAGTGGTGGCCTAACTACGGCTACAC
TAGAAGAACAGTATTTGGTATCTGCGCTCTGCTGAAGCCAGTTACCTTCGGAAAAAGAGTTGGTAGCTCT
TGATCCGGCAAACAAACCACCGCTGGTAGCGGTGGTTTTTTTGTTTGCAAGCAGCAGATTACGCGCAGAA
AAAAAGGATCTCAAGAAGATCCTTTGATCTTTTCTACGGGGTCTGACGCTCAGTGGAACGAAAACTCACG
TTAAGGGATTTTGGTCATGAGATTATCAAAAAGGATCTTCACCTAGATCCTTTTAAATTAAAAATGAAGT
TTTAAATCAATCTAAAGTATATATGAGTAAACTTGGTCTGACAGTTACCAATGCTTAATCAGTGAGGCAC
CTATCTCAGCGATCTGTCTATTTCGTTCATCCATAGTTGCATTTAAATTTCCGAACTCTCCAAGGCCCTC
GTCGGAAAATCTTCAAACCTTTCGTCCGATCCATCTTGCAGGCTACCTCTCGAACGAACTATCGCAAGTC
TCTTGGCCGGCCTTGCGCCTTGGCTATTGCTTGGCAGCGCCTATCGCCAGGTATTACTCCAATCCCGAAT
ATCCGAGATCGGGATCACCCGAGAGAAGTTCAACCTACATCCTCAATCCCGATCTATCCGAGATCCGAGG
AATATCGAAATCGGGGCGCGCCTGGCCTCCGCGCCGGGTTTTGGCGCCTCCCGCGGGCGCCCCCCTCGTC
ACGGCGAGCGCTGCCACGTCAGACGAAGGGCGCAGGAGCGTCCTGATCCTTCCGCCCGGACGCTCAGGAC
AGCGGCCCGCTGCTCATAAGACTCGGCCTTAGAACCCCAGTATCAGCAGAAGGACATTTTAGGACGGGAC
TTGGGTGACTCTAGGGCACTGGTTTTCTTTCCAGAGAGCGGAACAGGCGAGGAAAAGTAGTCCCTTCTCG
GCGATTCTGCGGAGGGATCTCCGTGGGGCGGTGAACGCCGATGATTATATAAGGACGCGCCGGGTGTGGC
ACAGCTAGTTCCGTCGCAGCCGGGATTTGGGTCGCGGTTCTTGTTTGTGGATCGCTGTGATCGTCACTTG
GTGAGTAGCGGGCTGCTGGGCTGGCCGGGGCTTTCGTGGCCGCCGGGCCGCTCGGTGGGACGGAAGCGTG
TGGAGAGACCGCCAAGGGCTGTAGTCTGGGTCCGCGAGCAAGGTTGCCCTGAACTGGGGGTTGGGGGGAG
CGCAGCAAAATGGCGGCTGTTCCCGAGTCTTGAATGGAAGACGCTTGTGAGGCGGGCTGTGAGGTCGTTG
AAACAAGGTGGGGGGCATGGTGGGCGGCAAGAACCCAAGGTCTTGAGCCCTTCGCTAATGCGGGAAAGCT
CTTATTCGGGTGAGATGGGCTGGGCACCATCTGGGGACCCTGACGTGAAGTTTGTCACTGACTGGAGAAC
TCGGTTTGTCGTCTGTTGCGGGGGCGGCAGTTATGGCGGTGCCGTTGGGCAGTGCACCCGTACCTTTGGG
AGCGCGCGCCCTCGTCGTGTCGTGACGTCACCCGTTCTGTTGGCTTATAATGCAGGGTGGGGCCACCAGC
CGGTAGGTGTGCGGTAGGCTTTTCTCCGTCGCAGGACGCAGGGTTCGGGCCTAGGGTAGGCTCTCCTGAA
TCGACAGGCGCCGGACCTCTGGTGAGGGGAGGGATAAGTGAGGCGTCAGTTTCTTTGGTCGGTTTTATGT
ACCTATCTTCTTAAGTAGCTGAAGCTCCGGTTTTGAACTATGCGCTCGGGGTTGGCGAGTGTGTTTTGTG
AAGTTTTTTAGGCACCTTTTGAAATGTAATCATTTGGGTCAATATGTAATTTTCAGTGTTAGACTTGTAA
ATTGTCCGCTAAATTCTGGCCGTTTTTGGCTTTTTTGTTAGACAACATGGGTAAAAAGCCTGAACTCACC
GCGACGTCTGTCGAGAAGTTTCTGATCGAAAAGTTCGACAGCGTCTCCGACCTGATGCAGCTCTCGGAGG
GCGAAGAATCTCGTGCTTTCAGCTTCGATGTAGGAGGGCGTGGATATGTCCTGCGGGTAAATAGCTGCGC
CGATGGTTTCTACAAAGATCGTTATGTTTATCGGCACTTTGCATCCGCCGCGCTCCCGATTCCGGAAGTG
CTTGACATTGGGGAGTTCAGCGAGAGCCTGACCTATTGCATCTCCCGCCGTGCACAGGGTGTCACGTTGC
AAGACCTGCCTGAAACCGAACTGCCCGCTGTTCTGCAGCCGGTCGCGGAGGCAATGGATGCCATCGCTGC
CGCCGATCTTAGCCAGACGAGCGGGTTCGGCCCATTCGGACCGCAAGGAATCGGTCAATACACTACATGG
CGTGATTTCATATGCGCGATTGCTGATCCCCATGTGTATCACTGGCAAACTGTGATGGACGACACCGTCA
GTGCGTCCGTCGCGCAGGCTCTCGATGAGCTGATGCTTTGGGCCGAGGACTGCCCCGAAGTCCGGCACCT
CGTGCACGCGGATTTCGGCTCCAACAATGTCCTGACGGACAATGGCCGCATAACAGCGGTCATTGACTGG
AGCGAGGCGATGTTCGGGGATTCCCAATACGAGGTCGCCAACATCTTCTTCTGGAGGCCGTGGTTGGCTT
GTATGGAGCAGCAGACGCGCTACTTCGAGCGGAGGCATCCGGAGCTTGCAGGATCGCCCCGGCTCCGGGC
GTATATGCTCCGCATTGGTCTTGACCAACTCTATCAGAGCTTGGTTGACGGCAATTTCGATGATGCAGCT
TGGGCGCAGGGTCGATGCGACGCAATCGTCCGATCCGGAGCCGGGACTGTCGGGCGTACACAAATCGCCC
GCAGAAGCGCCGCCGTCTGGACCGATGGCTGTGTAGAAGTACTCGCCGATAGTGGAAACCGACGCCCCAG
CACTCGTCCGAGGGCAAAGGAATAAGCTAGTATGTAAGCCTAGTCTTAGATAATAAAATCGCTATCCATC
GAAGATGGATGTGTGTTGGTTTTTTGTGTGTGTAACGCTAGGCGCGCCTGGTGTACCGAGAACGATCCTC
TCAGTGCGAGTCTCGACGATCCATATCGTTGCTTGGCAGTCAGCCAGTCGGAATCCAGCTTGGGACCCAG
GAAGTCCAATCGTCAGATATTGTACTCAAGCCTGGTCACGGCAGCGTACCGATCTGTTTAAACCTAGATA
TTGATAGTCTGATCGGTCAACGTATAATCGAGTCCTAGCTTTTGCAAACATCTATCAAGAGACAGGATCA
GCAGGAGGCTTTCGCATGAGTATTCAACATTTCCGTGTCGCCCTTATTCCCTTTTTTGCGGCATTTTGCC
TTCCTGTTTTTGCTCACCCAGAAACGCTGGTGAAAGTAAAAGATGCTGAAGATCAGTTGGGTGCGCGAGT
GGGTTACATCGAACTGGATCTCAACAGCGGTAAGATCCTTGAGAGTTTTCGCCCCGAAGAACGCTTTCCA
ATGATGAGCACTTTTAAAGTTCTGCTATGTGGCGCGGTATTATCCCGTATTGACGCCGGGCAAGAGCAAC
TCGGTCGCCGCATACACTATTCTCAGAATGACTTGGTTGAGTATTCACCAGTCACAGAAAAGCATCTTAC
GGATGGCATGACAGTAAGAGAATTATGCAGTGCTGCCATAACCATGAGTGATAACACTGCGGCCAACTTA
CTTCTGACAACGATTGGAGGACCGAAGGAGCTAACCGCTTTTTTGCACAACATGGGGGATCATGTAACTC
GCCTTGATCGTTGGGAACCGGAGCTGAATGAAGCCATACCAAACGACGAGCGTGACACCACGATGCCTGT
AGCAATGGCAACAACCTTGCGTAAACTATTAACTGGCGAACTACTTACTCTAGCTTCCCGGCAACAGTTG
ATAGACTGGATGGAGGCGGATAAAGTTGCAGGACCACTTCTGCGCTCGGCCCTTCCGGCTGGCTGGTTTA
TTGCTGATAAATCTGGAGCCGGTGAGCGTGGGTCTCGCGGTATCATTGCAGCACTGGGGCCAGATGGTAA
GCCCTCCCGTATCGTAGTTATCTACACGACGGGGAGTCAGGCAACTATGGATGAACGAAATAGACAGATC
GCTGAGATAGGTGCCTCACTGATTAAGCATTGGTAACCGATTCTAGGTGCATTGGCGCAGAAAAAAATGC
CTGATGCGACGCTGCGCGTCTTATACTCCCACATATGCCAGATTCAGCAACGGATACGGCTTCCCCAACT
TGCCCACTTCCATACGTGTCCTCCTTACCAGAAATTTATCCTTAAGATCCCGAATCGTTTAAACTCGACT
CTGGCTCTATCGAATCTCCGTCGTTTCGAGCTTACGCGAACAGCCGTGGCGCTCATTTGCTCGTCGGGCA
TCGAATCTCGTC
Features (pLannotate 1.2.2; 19 found; start..end, strand, type, name):
     45..116     +  misc_feature   5' β-globin insulator: insulator upstream of the human β-globin locus (Farrell et al., 2002)
    121..167     -  terminator     T7 terminator: transcription terminator for bacteriophage T7 RNA polymerase
    185..233     -  polyA_signal   poly(A) signal: synthetic polyadenylation signal
    314..617     +  enhancer       CMV enhancer: human cytomegalovirus immediate early enhancer
    690..707     -  promoter       CMV promoter (fragment): human cytomegalovirus (CMV) immediate early promoter
    770..821     +  promoter       CMVd2 promoter: truncated human cytomegalovirus (CMV) immediate early promoter that yields moderately reduced expression relative to the full-length promoter
    896..1024    +  CDS            NS7B_SARS2: Experimental evidence at protein level: Swiss-Prot protein existence level 1. From Severe acute respiratory syndrome coronavirus 2 (2019-nCoV) (SARS-CoV-2).
   1156..1277    -  polyA_signal   SV40 poly(A) signal: SV40 polyadenylation signal
   1300..1369    -  CDS            large T antigen (fragment): large T antigen from SV40 (simian virus 40)
   1392..1438    +  terminator     T7 terminator: transcription terminator for bacteriophage T7 RNA polymerase
   1468..1604    +  terminator     rrnG terminator: transcription terminator from the E. coli ribosomal RNA rrnG operon (Albrechtsen et al., 1991)
   1649..1720    +  misc_feature   3' β-globin insulator: insulator downstream of the human β-globin locus (Farrell et al., 2002)
   1946..2534    -  rep_origin     ori: high-copy-number ColE1/pMB1/pBR322/pUC origin of replication
   2706..2770    -  CDS            bla(M) (fragment): β-lactamase lacking the signal sequence; bla(M); allows cytosolic expression of β-lactamase
   3034..4243    +  promoter       UbC promoter: human ubiquitin C promoter
   4253..5274    +  CDS            HygR (fragment): hygromycin B phosphotransferase confers resistance to hygromycin
   5302..5350    +  polyA_signal   poly(A) signal: synthetic polyadenylation signal
   5616..6476    +  CDS            AmpR: β-lactamase; bla; confers resistance to ampicillin, carbenicillin, and related antibiotics
   6489..6625    +  terminator     rrnG terminator: transcription terminator from the E. coli ribosomal RNA rrnG operon (Albrechtsen et al., 1991)
