[The description below was written by a language model from this plasmid's Addgene catalogue record and pLannotate feature annotations shown in this document.]
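Description:
pGBW-m4258330 is a mammalian expression plasmid for the SARS-CoV-2 accessory protein ORF7b, built on a pTwist_CMV_Hygro_6 backbone from which an AarI site has been removed. It is maintained in E. coli as a high-copy plasmid through a ColE1/pUC-type origin and selected with ampicillin via a full-length β-lactamase gene. A short additional β-lactamase fragment is also annotated and appears to be a backbone remnant. For selection in mammalian cells, a separate cassette places the hygromycin B phosphotransferase gene under the human ubiquitin C promoter, followed by a synthetic poly(A) signal.

The payload is a short ORF7b coding sequence, recoded for human codon usage ("H. sapiens recode 1") and annotated as matching the Swiss-Prot NS7B_SARS2 entry. It is driven by the CMV immediate-early enhancer and promoter and terminated by an SV40 polyadenylation signal. According to the catalogue entry, the backbone supplies a C-terminal tag consisting of a TEV protease cleavage site followed by a V5 epitope. This would allow antibody detection or pull-down of the small viral protein and removal of the tag. These tag elements were not picked up in the automated feature table, although there is unannotated space between the ORF and the poly(A) signal. The expression unit is flanked by β-globin insulator elements together with T7 and rrnG transcription terminators, which help isolate it from transcription elsewhere in the plasmid.

The construct suits transient expression of ORF7b in mammalian cells, or derivation of hygromycin-resistant stable lines. The record does not describe more specific applications.
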