Addgene plasmid #154797: pGBW-m4258330
Purpose: Mammalian expression plasmid for SARS-CoV-2 ORF7b
Depositing lab: Ginkgo Bioworks & Benjie Chen. Depositing organization: Ginkgo Bioworks.
Backbone
  Vector backbone: pTwist_CMV_Hygro_6 with AarI site removed
  Backbone size w/o insert (bp): 6525
  Vector type: Mammalian Expression
  Selectable markers: Hygromycin
Growth in bacteria
  Bacterial resistance: Ampicillin, 100 μg/mL
  Growth temperature: 37°C
  Growth strain: DH5alpha
  Copy number: High Copy
Gene/Insert
  Gene/Insert name: SARS-CoV-2 ORF7b
  Species: Severe acute respiratory syndrome coronavirus 2
  Insert size (bp): 125
  Mutation: H. sapiens recode 1
  Entrez Gene: ORF7b (a.k.a. GU280_gp08)
  Promoter: CMV
  Tag / fusion protein: Cleavable TEV;V5 (C terminal on backbone)
  Cloning method: Unknown
Resource information
  A portion of this plasmid was derived from a plasmid made by: GinkgoBioworks
Depositor comments: NCBI reference sequence: YP_009725318.1
How to cite: pGBW-m4258330 was a gift from Ginkgo Bioworks & Benjie Chen (Addgene plasmid # 154797 ; http://n2t.net/addgene:154797 ; RRID:Addgene_154797)
